Addgene plasmid #242872: pCMV2 Bxb1-c10
Purpose: Mammalian expression of hyperactive Bxb1 Integrase mutant (I87L, E434G)
Depositing lab: Jesse Owens. Depositing organization: University of Hawaii. Publication: Directed evolution of hyperactive integrases for site specific insertion of transgenes. Hew BE, Gupta S, Sato R, Waller DF, Stoytchev I, Short JE, Sharek L, Tran CT, Badran AH, Owens JB. Nucleic Acids Res. 2024 Jul 2:gkae534. doi: 10.1093/nar/gkae534. PubMed 38953167.
Backbone
  Vector backbone: pCMV
  Vector type: Mammalian Expression
Growth in bacteria
  Bacterial resistance: Ampicillin, 100 μg/mL
  Growth temperature: 37°C
  Growth strain: DH5alpha
  Copy number: High Copy
Gene/Insert
  Gene/Insert name: Bxb1 Integrase
  Species: H. sapiens (human)
  Mutation: I87L, E434G
  Promoter: CMV
  Cloning method: Gibson Cloning
Terms and licenses: Academic/Nonprofit Terms; Industry Terms: Not Available to Industry
Depositor comments: please email each time it is ordered.
How to cite: pCMV2 Bxb1-c10 was a gift from Jesse Owens (Addgene plasmid # 242872 ; http://n2t.net/addgene:242872 ; RRID:Addgene_242872)
