[The description below was written by a language model from this plasmid's Addgene catalogue record and pLannotate feature annotations shown in this document.]
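Description:
pCMV2 Bxb1-c10 is a 5,883 nt mammalian expression plasmid built on a pCMV backbone that delivers a hyperactive variant of the Bxb1 serine integrase carrying the substitutions I87L and E434G. It is propagated in E. coli as a high-copy plasmid through a ColE1/pUC-type origin and selected with ampicillin via the β-lactamase gene. An f1 origin is also present, which in principle allows single-stranded DNA production.

The expression cassette consists of the human cytomegalovirus immediate early enhancer and promoter followed by an SP6 promoter. A reverse-oriented T7 promoter lies on the far side of the insert region. Downstream are SV40-derived sequences (fragments of the small t and large T intron regions) and the SV40 polyadenylation signal, which support processing and termination of the transcript. The automated feature table does not annotate the integrase coding sequence itself. The roughly 1.6 kb unannotated stretch between the SP6 and T7 promoters is where the insert presumably lies, and the short Csy4 match within it is probably a spurious hit. The catalogue lists the insert species as human, although Bxb1 integrase originates from a mycobacteriophage; this may reflect codon usage or the intended host, but the record does not say. The backbone also carries a single loxP site and remnants of lac elements (lac UV5 promoter, lac operator, lacI and lacZα fragments), for which the record gives no function.

Bxb1 integrase catalyses unidirectional recombination between attP and attB sites. According to the record, this variant came from a directed-evolution effort to obtain hyperactive integrases for site-specific transgene insertion. The plasmid would typically be transfected into mammalian cells as the integrase source, alongside a donor carrying the matching attachment site.
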