Features (pLannotate 1.2.2; 22 found; start..end, strand, type, name):
      2..456     +  rep_origin     f1 ori (sequence partly withheld): f1 bacteriophage origin of replication; arrow indicates direction of (+) strand synthesis
    482..538     +  promoter       AmpR promoter (fragment): bla
    691..742     +  promoter       AmpR promoter (fragment): bla
    743..1603    +  CDS            AmpR: β-lactamase; bla; confers resistance to ampicillin, carbenicillin, and related antibiotics
   1705..1738    -  protein_bind   loxP: Cre-mediated recombination occurs in the 8-bp core sequence (GCATACAT). Cre recombinase
   1816..2404    +  rep_origin     ori: high-copy-number ColE1/pMB1/pBR322/pUC origin of replication
   2587..2640    +  CDS            lacI (fragment): lac repressor; lacI; The lac repressor binds to the lac operator to inhibit transcription in E. coli. This inhibition can be relieved by adding lactose or isopropyl-β-D-thiogalactopyranoside (IPTG).
   2656..2753    -  promoter       AmpR promoter: bla
   2866..2896    +  promoter       lac UV5 promoter: E. coli lac promoter with an "up" mutation
   2904..2920    +  protein_bind   lac operator: The lac repressor binds to the lac operator to inhibit transcription in E. coli. This inhibition can be relieved by adding lactose or isopropyl-β-D-thiogalactopyranoside (IPTG). lac repressor encoded by lacI
   2950..3253    +  enhancer       CMV enhancer: human cytomegalovirus immediate early enhancer
   3254..3457    +  promoter       CMV promoter: human cytomegalovirus (CMV) immediate early promoter
   3551..3567    +  promoter       SV40 promoter (fragment): SV40 early promoter
   3573..3591    +  promoter       SP6 promoter: promoter for bacteriophage SP6 RNA polymerase
   4775..4791    -  CDS            Csy4 (fragment): CRISPR-associated endoribonuclease responsible for pre-crRNA processing in Pseudomonas aeruginosa (Haurwitz et al., 2010)
   5220..5238    -  promoter       T7 promoter: promoter for bacteriophage T7 RNA polymerase
   5252..5366    +  intron         large T intron (fragment): SV40 (simian virus 40) large T antigen intron
   5440..5465    +  intron         small t intron (fragment): SV40 (simian virus 40) small t antigen intron
   5465..5602    +  CDS            large T antigen (fragment): large T antigen from SV40 (simian virus 40)
   5625..5759    +  polyA_signal   SV40 poly(A) signal: SV40 polyadenylation signal
   5764..5813    -  CDS            lacI (fragment): lac repressor; lacI; The lac repressor binds to the lac operator to inhibit transcription in E. coli. This inhibition can be relieved by adding lactose or isopropyl-β-D-thiogalactopyranoside (IPTG).
   5813..5880    +  CDS            lacZα (fragment): LacZα fragment of β-galactosidase; lacZ fragment
>Addgene plasmid #242872 | pCMV2 Bxb1-c10 | addgene full sequence | sequence record 486636 | Addgene NGS Result
G
[124 nt withheld, positions 2-125]
C
[91 nt withheld, positions 127-217]
A
[49 nt withheld, positions 219-267]
CCTTTGACGTTGGAGTCCACGTTCTT
[37 nt withheld, positions 294-330]
ACCCTATCTCGGTCTATTCTTTTGATTTATAAGGGATTTTGCCGATTTCGGCCTATTGGTTAAAAAATGA
GCTGATTTAACAAAAATTTAACGCGAATTTTAACAAAATATTAACGCTTACAATTTAGGTGGCACTTTTC
GGGGAAATGTGCGCGGAACCCCTATTTGTTTATTTTTCTAAATACATTCAAATATGTATCCGCTCATGCC
AGGTCTTGGACTGGTGAGAACGGCTTGCTCGGCAGCTTCGATGTGTGCTGGAGGGAGAATAAAGGTCTAA
GATGTGCGATAGAGGGAAGTCGCATTGAATTATGTGCTGTGTAGGGATCGCTGGTATCAAATATGTGTGC
CCACCCCTGGCATGAGACAATAACCCTGATAAATGCTTCAATAATATTGAAAAAGGAAGAGTATGAGTAT
TCAACATTTCCGTGTCGCCCTTATTCCCTTTTTTGCGGCATTTTGCCTTCCTGTTTTTGCTCACCCAGAA
ACGCTGGTGAAAGTAAAAGATGCTGAAGATCAGTTGGGTGCACGAGTGGGTTACATCGAACTGGATCTCA
ACAGCGGTAAGATCCTTGAGAGTTTTCGCCCCGAAGAACGTTTTCCAATGATGAGCACTTTTAAAGTTCT
GCTATGTGGCGCGGTATTATCCCGTATTGACGCCGGGCAAGAGCAACTCGGTCGCCGCATACACTATTCT
CAGAATGACTTGGTTGAGTACTCACCAGTCACAGAAAAGCATCTTACGGATGGCATGACAGTAAGAGAAT
TATGCAGTGCTGCCATAACCATGAGTGATAACACTGCGGCCAACTTACTTCTGACAACGATCGGAGGACC
GAAGGAGCTAACCGCTTTTTTGCACAACATGGGGGATCATGTAACTCGCCTTGATCGTTGGGAACCGGAG
CTGAATGAAGCCATACCAAACGACGAGCGTGACACCACGATGCCTGTAGCAATGGCAACAACGTTGCGCA
AACTATTAACTGGCGAACTACTTACTCTAGCTTCCCGGCAACAATTAATAGACTGGATGGAGGCGGATAA
AGTTGCAGGACCACTTCTGCGCTCGGCCCTTCCGGCTGGCTGGTTTATTGCTGATAAATCTGGAGCCGGT
GAGCGTGGGTCTCGCGGTATCATTGCAGCACTGGGGCCAGATGGTAAGCCCTCCCGTATCGTAGTTATCT
ACACGACGGGGAGTCAGGCAACTATGGATGAACGAAATAGACAGATCGCTGAGATAGGTGCCTCACTGAT
TAAGCATTGGTAACTGTCAGACCAAGTTTACTCATATATACTTTAGATTGATTTAAAACTTCATTTTTAA
TTTAAAAGGATCTAGGTGAAGATCCTTTTTGATAATCTCATGCCATAACTTCGTATAATGTATGCTATAC
GAAGTTATGGCATGACCAAAATCCCTTAACGTGAGTTTTCGTTCCACTGAGCGTCAGACCCCGTAGAAAA
GATCAAAGGATCTTCTTGAGATCCTTTTTTTCTGCGCGTAATCTGCTGCTTGCAAACAAAAAAACCACCG
CTACCAGCGGTGGTTTGTTTGCCGGATCAAGAGCTACCAACTCTTTTTCCGAAGGTAACTGGCTTCAGCA
GAGCGCAGATACCAAATACTGTTCTTCTAGTGTAGCCGTAGTTAGGCCACCACTTCAAGAACTCTGTAGC
ACCGCCTACATACCTCGCTCTGCTAATCCTGTTACCAGTGGCTGCTGCCAGTGGCGATAAGTCGTGTCTT
ACCGGGTTGGACTCAAGACGATAGTTACCGGATAAGGCGCAGCGGTCGGGCTGAACGGGGGGTTCGTGCA
CACAGCCCAGCTTGGAGCGAACGACCTACACCGAACTGAGATACCTACAGCGTGAGCTATGAGAAAGCGC
CACGCTTCCCGAAGGGAGAAAGGCGGACAGGTATCCGGTAAGCGGCAGGGTCGGAACAGGAGAGCGCACG
AGGGAGCTTCCAGGGGGAAACGCCTGGTATCTTTATAGTCCTGTCGGGTTTCGCCACCTCTGACTTGAGC
GTCGATTTTTGTGATGCTCGTCAGGGGGGCGGAGCCTATGGAAAAACGCCAGCAACGCGGCCTTTTTACG
GTTCCTGGCCTTTTGCTGGCCTTTTGCTCACATGTTCTTTCCTGCGTTATCCCCTGATTCTGTGGATAAC
CGTATTACCGCCTTTGAGTGAGCTGATACCGCTCGCCGCAGCCGAACGACCGAGCGCAGCGAGTCAGTGA
GCGAGGAAGCGGAAGAGCGCCCAATACGCAAACCGCCTCTCCCCGCGCGTTGGCCGATTCATTAATGCAG
AGCTTGCAATTCGCGCTTTTTCAATATTATTGAAGCATTTATCAGGGTTATTGTCTCATGAGCGGATACA
TATTTGAATGTATTTAGAAAAATAAACAAATAGGGGTTCCGCGCACATTTCCCCGAAAAGTGCCACCTGA
CGTCTAAGAAACCATTATTATCATGACATTAACCTATAAAAATAGGCGTATCACGAGGCCCTTTCACTCA
TTAGGCACCCCAGGCTTTACACTTTATGCTTCCGGCTCGTATAATGTGTGGAATTGTGAGCGGATAACAA
TTTCACACAGGAAACAGCATCGTGCAGGTCGTTACATAACTTACGGTAAATGGCCCGCCTGGCTGACCGC
CCAACGACCCCCGCCCATTGACGTCAATAATGACGTATGTTCCCATAGTAACGCCAATAGGGACTTTCCA
TTGACGTCAATGGGTGGAGTATTTACGGTAAACTGCCCACTTGGCAGTACATCAAGTGTATCATATGCCA
AGTACGCCCCCTATTGACGTCAATGACGGTAAATGGCCCGCCTGGCATTATGCCCAGTACATGACCTTAT
GGGACTTTCCTACTTGGCAGTACATCTACGTATTAGTCATCGCTATTACCATGGTGATGCGGTTTTGGCA
GTACATCAATGGGCGTGGATAGCGGTTTGACTCACGGGGATTTCCAAGTCTCCACCCCATTGACGTCAAT
GGGAGTTTGTTTTGGCACCAAAATCAACGGGACTTTCCAAAATGTCGTAACAACTCCGCCCCATTGACGC
AAATGGGCGGTAGGCGTGTACGGTGGGAGGTCTATATAAGCAGAGCTCGTTTAGTGAACCGTCAGATCGC
CTGGAGACGCCATCCACGCTGTTTTGACCTCCATAGAAGACACCGGGACCGATCCAGCCTCCGGACTCTA
GCCTAGGCTTTTGCAAAAAGCTATTTAGGTGACACTATAGAAGGTACGCCTGCAGGTACCGGTCCGGAAT
TCCCGGGTCGACGAGCTCACTAGTGCCGCCACCATGCGAGCCCTCGTAGTCATACGCCTTTCTCGCGTAA
CCGATGCGACGACTAGTCCCGAGAGACAATTGGAGTCTTGTCAACAATTGTGTGCGCAGCGAGGCTGGGA
CGTCGTAGGAGTCGCAGAGGACCTTGATGTCTCAGGAGCCGTTGATCCTTTTGACAGGAAAAGGCGACCA
AATCTTGCGAGATGGCTTGCTTTTGAGGAGCAGCCATTTGATGTTATAGTAGCATATAGGGTCGACAGAT
TGACGCGGTCTCTACGACATCTCCAGCAGCTGGTCCATTGGGCCGAAGACCACAAGAAACTGGTTGTGAG
CGCAACGGAGGCACACTTTGATACAACTACTCCTTTCGCGGCTGTTGTGATCGCGCTCATGGGTACCGTG
GCTCAAATGGAGCTTGAGGCAATCAAAGAACGGAATCGATCAGCTGCCCATTTTAATATAAGAGCTGGTA
AATATCGCGGCTCTCTGCCTCCCTGGGGGTATCTTCCGACAAGAGTAGACGGCGAATGGCGCCTCGTTCC
GGACCCGGTACAACGGGAGAGGATACTGGAAGTATATCACCGAGTGGTAGACAATCACGAGCCGCTTCAC
TTGGTCGCGCACGATTTGAATAGACGGGGCGTACTTTCTCCTAAAGATTATTTCGCGCAACTGCAAGGGC
GCGAACCGCAAGGTAGAGAGTGGAGTGCAACAGCCCTCAAGAGATCAATGATCTCAGAGGCTATGCTGGG
GTACGCGACGCTCAATGGCAAAACAGTGCGAGACGATGATGGTGCCCCCCTCGTTAGAGCCGAACCTATC
CTGACTCGGGAACAACTCGAGGCCTTGCGGGCCGAGCTGGTGAAAACTTCACGCGCCAAACCAGCTGTTT
CAACACCCTCACTTCTTCTGCGAGTTCTGTTCTGTGCAGTCTGCGGAGAGCCGGCGTATAAATTTGCAGG
TGGTGGGAGAAAGCATCCGAGGTATCGATGCCGAAGCATGGGGTTTCCCAAACATTGCGGCAATGGCACC
GTCGCTATGGCCGAGTGGGATGCATTTTGTGAGGAACAGGTATTGGACCTTTTGGGGGACGCAGAGAGGT
TGGAGAAGGTTTGGGTCGCAGGATCCGATTCTGCGGTGGAGCTTGCCGAAGTCAACGCTGAGCTCGTGGA
CCTCACGTCCCTCATTGGTAGCCCAGCGTACCGCGCGGGTTCCCCTCAGAGAGAGGCGCTTGATGCCCGC
ATCGCCGCTCTTGCGGCCAGACAAGAGGAGCTTGAGGGACTGGAGGCGAGGCCAAGCGGTTGGGAGTGGA
GGGGAACGGGCCAGCGATTCGGCGATTGGTGGCGAGAGCAGGACACAGCTGCGAAGAACACTTGGCTTAG
ATCCATGAATGTTCGGTTGACCTTTGATGTGAGGGGCGGTCTGACGCGAACGATCGACTTCGGCGACCTT
CAAGAGTACGAACAGCATCTTAGGCTGGGGTCAGTAGTCGAGCGCTTGCACACCGGGATGTCGTAGCGAG
ACACCCGGATCCCTCGAGGGGCCCAAGCTTACGCGTGCATGCGACGTCATAGCTCTCTCCCTATAGTGAG
TCGTATTATAAGCTAGCTTGGGATCTTTGTGAAGGAACCTTACTTCTGTGGTGTGACATAATTGGACAAA
CTACCTACAGAGATTTAAAGCTCTAAGGTAAATATAAAATTTTTAAGTGTATAATGTGTTAAACTAGCTG
CATATGCTTGCTGCTTGAGAGTTTTGCTTACTGAGTATGATTTATGAAAATATTATACACAGGAGCTAGT
GATTCTAATTGTTTGTGTATTTTAGATTCACAGTCCCAAGGCTCATTTCAGGCCCCTCAGTCCTCACAGT
CTGTTCATGATCATAATCAGCCATACCACATTTGTAGAGGTTTTACTTGCTTTAAAAAACCTCCCACACC
TCCCCCTGAACCTGAAACATAAAATGAATGCAATTGTTGTTGTTAACTTGTTTATTGCAGCTTATAATGG
TTACAAATAAAGCAATAGCATCACAAATTTCACAAATAAAGCATTTTTTTCACTGCATTCTAGTTGTGGT
TTGTCCAAACTCATCAATGTATCTTATCATGTCTGGATCGATCCTGCATTAATGAATCGGCCAACGCGCG
GGGAGAGGCGGTTTGCGTATTGGCTGGCGTAATAGCGAAGAGGCCCGCACCGATCGCCCTTCCCAACAGT
TGCGCAGCCTGAATGGCGAATGG
